>Addgene plasmid #222337 | wtBxb1 | addgene full sequence | sequence record 437334 | Addgene NGS Result
TTGAGATCCTTTTTTTCTGCGCGTAATCTGCTGCTTGCAAACAAAAAAACCACCGCTACCAGCGGTGGTT
TGTTTGCCGGATCAAGAGCTACCAACTCTTTTTCCGAAGGTAACTGGCTTCAGCAGAGCGCAGATACCAA
ATACTGTTCTTCTAGTGTAGCCGTAGTTAGGCCACCACTTCAAGAACTCTGTAGCACCGCCTACATACCT
CGCTCTGCTAATCCTGTTACCAGTGGCTGCTGCCAGTGGCGATAAGTCGTGTCTTACCGGGTTGGACTCA
AGACGATAGTTACCGGATAAGGCGCAGCGGTCGGGCTGAACGGGGGGTTCGTGCACACAGCCCAGCTTGG
AGCGAACGACCTACACCGAACTGAGATACCTACAGCGTGAGCTATGAGAAAGCGCCACGCTTCCCGAAGG
GAGAAAGGCGGACAGGTATCCGGTAAGCGGCAGGGTCGGAACAGGAGAGCGCACGAGGGAGCTTCCAGGG
GGAAACGCCTGGTATCTTTATAGTCCTGTCGGGTTTCGCCACCTCTGACTTGAGCGTCGATTTTTGTGAT
GCTCGTCAGGGGGGCGGAGCCTATGGAAAAACGCCAGCAACGCGGCCTTTTTACGGTTCCTGGCCTTTTG
CTGGCCTTTTGCTCACATGTTCTTTCCTGCGTTATCCCCTGATTCTGTGGATAACCGTATTACCGCCTTT
GAGTGAGCTGATACCGCTCGCCGCAGCCGAACGACCGAGCGCAGCGAGTCAGTGAGCGAGGAAGCGGAAG
AGCGCCCAATACGCAAACCGCCTCTCCCCGCGCGTTGGCCGATTCATTAATGCAGAGCTTGCAATTCGCG
CTTTTTCAATATTATTGAAGCATTTATCAGGGTTATTGTCTCATGAGCGGATACATATTTGAATGTATTT
AGAAAAATAAACAAATAGGGGTTCCGCGCACATTTCCCCGAAAAGTGCCACCTGACGTCTAAGAAACCAT
TATTATCATGACATTAACCTATAAAAATAGGCGTATCACGAGGCCCTTTCACTCATTAGGCACCCCAGGC
TTTACACTTTATGCTTCCGGCTCGTATAATGTGTGGAATTGTGAGCGGATAACAATTTCACACAGGAAAC
AGCATCGTGCAGGTCGTTACATAACTTACGGTAAATGGCCCGCCTGGCTGACCGCCCAACGACCCCCGCC
CATTGACGTCAATAATGACGTATGTTCCCATAGTAACGCCAATAGGGACTTTCCATTGACGTCAATGGGT
GGAGTATTTACGGTAAACTGCCCACTTGGCAGTACATCAAGTGTATCATATGCCAAGTACGCCCCCTATT
GACGTCAATGACGGTAAATGGCCCGCCTGGCATTATGCCCAGTACATGACCTTATGGGACTTTCCTACTT
GGCAGTACATCTACGTATTAGTCATCGCTATTACCATGGTGATGCGGTTTTGGCAGTACATCAATGGGCG
TGGATAGCGGTTTGACTCACGGGGATTTCCAAGTCTCCACCCCATTGACGTCAATGGGAGTTTGTTTTGG
CACCAAAATCAACGGGACTTTCCAAAATGTCGTAACAACTCCGCCCCATTGACGCAAATGGGCGGTAGGC
GTGTACGGTGGGAGGTCTATATAAGCAGAGCTCGTTTAGTGAACCGTCAGATCGCCTGGAGGCGCCATCC
ACGCTGTTTTGACCTCCATAGAAGACACCGGGACCGATCCAGCCTCCGGACTCTAGCCTAGGCTTTTGCA
AAAAGCTATTTAGGTGACACTATAGAAGGTACGCCTGCAGGTACCGGTCCGGAATTCGCCCTT
[1500 nt withheld, positions 1814-3313]
TAGAAGGGCGAATTCCCGGGTCGACGAGCTCACTAGCTTGGGATCTTTGTGAAGGAACCTTACTTCTGTG
GTGTGACATAATTGGACAAACTACCTACAGAGATTTAAAGCTCTAAGGTAAATATAAAATTTTTAAGTGT
ATAATGTGTTAAACTAGCTGCATATGCTTGCTGCTTGAGAGTTTTGCTTACTGAGTATGATTTATGAAAA
TATTATACACAGGAGCTAGTGATTCTAATTGTTTGTGTATTTTAGATTCACAGTCCCAAGGCTCATTTCA
GGCCCCTCAGTCCTCACAGTCTGTTCATGATCATAATCAGCCATACCACATTTGTAGAGGTTTTACTTGC
TTTAAAAAACCTCCCACACCTCCCCCTGAACCTGAAACATAAAATGAATGCAATTGTTGTTGTTAACTTG
TTTATTGCAGCTTATAATGGTTACAAATAAAGCAATAGCATCACAAATTTCACAAATAAAGCATTTTTTT
CACTGCATTCTAGTTGTGGTTTGTCCAAACTCATCAATGTATCTTATCATGTCTGGATCGATCCTGCATT
AATGAATCGGCCAACGCGCGGGGAGAGGCGGTTTGCGTATTGGCTGGCGTAATAGCGAAGAGGCCCGCAC
CGATCGCCCTTCCCAACAGTTGCGCAGCCTGAATGGCGAATGGG
[124 nt withheld, positions 3988-4111]
C
[91 nt withheld, positions 4113-4203]
A
[49 nt withheld, positions 4205-4253]
CCTTTGACGTTGGAGTCCACGTTCTT
[37 nt withheld, positions 4280-4316]
ACCCTATCTCGGTCTATTCTTTTGATTTATAAGGGATTTTGCCGATTTCGGCCTATTGGTTAAAAAATGA
GCTGATTTAACAAAAATTTAACGCGAATTTTAACAAAATATTAACGCTTACAATTTAGGTGGCACTTTTC
GGGGAAATGTGCGCGGAACCCCTATTTGTTTATTTTTCTAAATACATTCAAATATGTATCCGCTCATGCC
AGGTCTTGGACTGGTGAGAACGGCTTGCTCGGCAGCTTCGATGTGTGCTGGAGGGAGAATAAAGGTCTAA
GATGTGCGATAGAGGGAAGTCGCATTGAATTATGTGCTGTGTAGGGATCGCTGGTATCAAATATGTGTGC
CCACCCCTGGCATGAGACAATAACCCTGATAAATGCTTCAATAATATTGAAAAAGGAAGAGTATGAGTAT
TCAACATTTCCGTGTCGCCCTTATTCCCTTTTTTGCGGCATTTTGCCTTCCTGTTTTTGCTCACCCAGAA
ACGCTGGTGAAAGTAAAAGATGCTGAAGATCAGTTGGGTGCACGAGTGGGTTACATCGAACTGGATCTCA
ACAGCGGTAAGATCCTTGAGAGTTTTCGCCCCGAAGAACGTTTTCCAATGATGAGCACTTTTAAAGTTCT
GCTATGTGGCGCGGTATTATCCCGTATTGACGCCGGGCAAGAGCAACTCGGTCGCCGCATACACTATTCT
CAGAATGACTTGGTTGAGTACTCACCAGTCACAGAAAAGCATCTTACGGATGGCATGACAGTAAGAGAAT
TATGCAGTGCTGCCATAACCATGAGTGATAACACTGCGGCCAACTTACTTCTGACAACGATCGGAGGACC
GAAGGAGCTAACCGCTTTTTTGCACAACATGGGGGATCATGTAACTCGCCTTGATCGTTGGGAACCGGAG
CTGAATGAAGCCATACCAAACGACGAGCGTGACACCACGATGCCTGTAGCAATGGCAACAACGTTGCGCA
AACTATTAACTGGCGAACTACTTACTCTAGCTTCCCGGCAACAATTAATAGACTGGATGGAGGCGGATAA
AGTTGCAGGACCACTTCTGCGCTCGGCCCTTCCGGCTGGCTGGTTTATTGCTGATAAATCTGGAGCCGGT
GAGCGTGGGTCTCGCGGTATCATTGCAGCACTGGGGCCAGATGGTAAGCCCTCCCGTATCGTAGTTATCT
ACACGACGGGGAGTCAGGCAACTATGGATGAACGAAATAGACAGATCGCTGAGATAGGTGCCTCACTGAT
TAAGCATTGGTAACTGTCAGACCAAGTTTACTCATATATACTTTAGATTGATTTAAAACTTCATTTTTAA
TTTAAAAGGATCTAGGTGAAGATCCTTTTTGATAATCTCATGCCATAACTTCGTATAATGTATGCTATAC
GAGGTTATGGCATGACCAAAATCCCTTAACGTGAGTTTTCGTTCCACTGAGCGTCAGACCCCGTAGAAAA
GATCAAAGGATCTTC
Features (pLannotate 1.2.2; 20 found; start..end, strand, type, name):
      1..589     +  rep_origin     ori: high-copy-number ColE1/pMB1/pBR322/pUC origin of replication
    772..825     +  CDS            lacI (fragment): lac repressor; lacI; The lac repressor binds to the lac operator to inhibit transcription in E. coli. This inhibition can be relieved by adding lactose or isopropyl-β-D-thiogalactopyranoside (IPTG).
    841..938     -  promoter       AmpR promoter: bla
   1051..1081    +  promoter       lac UV5 promoter: E. coli lac promoter with an "up" mutation
   1089..1105    +  protein_bind   lac operator: The lac repressor binds to the lac operator to inhibit transcription in E. coli. This inhibition can be relieved by adding lactose or isopropyl-β-D-thiogalactopyranoside (IPTG). lac repressor encoded by lacI
   1135..1438    +  enhancer       CMV enhancer: human cytomegalovirus immediate early enhancer
   1439..1642    +  promoter       CMV promoter: human cytomegalovirus (CMV) immediate early promoter
   1736..1752    +  promoter       SV40 promoter (fragment): SV40 early promoter
   1758..1776    +  promoter       SP6 promoter: promoter for bacteriophage SP6 RNA polymerase
   3355..3469    +  intron         large T intron (fragment): SV40 (simian virus 40) large T antigen intron
   3543..3568    +  intron         small t intron (fragment): SV40 (simian virus 40) small t antigen intron
   3568..3705    +  CDS            large T antigen (fragment): large T antigen from SV40 (simian virus 40)
   3728..3862    +  polyA_signal   SV40 poly(A) signal: SV40 polyadenylation signal
   3867..3916    -  CDS            lacI (fragment): lac repressor; lacI; The lac repressor binds to the lac operator to inhibit transcription in E. coli. This inhibition can be relieved by adding lactose or isopropyl-β-D-thiogalactopyranoside (IPTG).
   3916..3983    +  CDS            lacZα (fragment): LacZα fragment of β-galactosidase; lacZ fragment
   3988..4442    +  rep_origin     f1 ori (sequence partly withheld): f1 bacteriophage origin of replication; arrow indicates direction of (+) strand synthesis
   4468..4524    +  promoter       AmpR promoter (fragment): bla
   4677..4728    +  promoter       AmpR promoter (fragment): bla
   4729..5589    +  CDS            AmpR: β-lactamase; bla; confers resistance to ampicillin, carbenicillin, and related antibiotics
   5691..5724    -  protein_bind   loxP: Cre-mediated recombination occurs in the 8-bp core sequence (GCATACAT). Cre recombinase
