[The description below was written by a language model from this plasmid's Addgene catalogue record and pLannotate feature annotations shown in this document.]
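Description:
wtBxb1 is a 5.8 kb mammalian expression plasmid built on a pCMV backbone that carries a codon-optimized, synthetic coding sequence for wild-type Bxb1, the serine integrase from mycobacteriophage Bxb1 that catalyses unidirectional recombination between its attP and attB attachment sites. Expression is driven by the human cytomegalovirus immediate-early enhancer and promoter. The automated feature table does not annotate the Bxb1 open reading frame itself, but an unannotated stretch of roughly 1.6 kb lies between the CMV promoter region (followed by a short SP6 promoter) and the downstream SV40-derived sequences, which is where the insert would be expected to sit. Those downstream sequences comprise fragments of the SV40 small t and large T introns and an SV40 polyadenylation signal, which provide transcript processing and termination. The record does not state whether the recombinase carries a nuclear localization signal or epitope tag.

In bacteria, the plasmid is maintained through a high-copy ColE1/pUC-type origin and selected with ampicillin via the β-lactamase gene; an f1 origin is also present. The remaining annotations, including lacI and lacZα fragments, a lac UV5 promoter and operator, partial AmpR promoter matches and a single loxP site, look like backbone remnants and are given no role in the record.

The stated purpose is expression of wild-type Bxb1 in mammalian cells. The associated work concerns site-specific integration of large genes using continuously evolved recombinases combined with prime editing, so this construct plausibly serves as the unevolved reference enzyme, although the record does not say so explicitly.
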