Addgene plasmid #222337: wtBxb1
Purpose: Plasmid for expressing wild type Bxb1 in mammalian cells
Depositing lab: David Liu. Depositing organization: Broad Institute. Publication: Efficient site-specific integration of large genes in mammalian cells via continuously evolved recombinases and prime editing. Pandey S, Gao XD, Krasnow NA, McElroy A, Tao YA, Duby JE, Steinbeck BJ, McCreary J, Pierce SE, Tolar J, Meissner TB, Chaikof EL, Osborn MJ, Liu DR. Nat Biomed Eng. 2024 Jun 10. doi: 10.1038/s41551-024-01227-1. PubMed 38858586.
Backbone
  Vector backbone: pCMV
  Vector type: Mammalian Expression
Growth in bacteria
  Bacterial resistance: Ampicillin, 100 μg/mL
  Growth temperature: 37°C
  Growth strain: DH5alpha
  Copy number: High Copy
Gene/Insert
  Gene/Insert name: Codon-optimized wild type Bxb1
  Species: Synthetic
  Promoter: CMV
  Cloning method: Gibson Cloning
  Sequencing primers: 5′ CMV-forward
Terms and licenses: Academic/Nonprofit Terms; Industry Terms: Not Available to Industry
How to cite: wtBxb1 was a gift from David Liu (Addgene plasmid # 222337 ; http://n2t.net/addgene:222337 ; RRID:Addgene_222337)
